Addgene plasmid #19497: pcDNA5/FRT/TO GFP DNAJB2a
Depositing lab: Harm Kampinga. Depositing organization: University Medical Center Groningen. Publication: Computational analysis of the human HSPH/HSPA/DNAJ family and cloning of a human HSPH/HSPA/DNAJ expression library. Hageman J, Kampinga HH. Cell Stress Chaperones. 2009 Jan;14(1):1-21. doi: 10.1007/s12192-008-0060-2. Epub 2008 Aug 7. PubMed 18686016.
Backbone
  Vector backbone: pcDNA5/FRT/TO
  Backbone manufacturer: Invitrogen
  Backbone size w/o insert (bp): 5137
  Vector type: Mammalian Expression
  Selectable markers: Hygromycin
Growth in bacteria
  Bacterial resistance: Ampicillin, 100 μg/mL
  Growth temperature: 37°C
  Growth strain: DH5alpha
  Copy number: High Copy
Gene/Insert
  Gene/Insert name: DNAJB2a (alt name: HSJ1, HSPF3, DNAJB10)
  Species: H. sapiens (human)
  Insert size (bp): 1700
  Tag / fusion protein: GFP (N terminal on insert)
  Cloning method: Restriction Enzyme; 5′ cloning site BamHI (not destroyed); 3′ cloning site NotI (not destroyed)
  Sequencing primers: 5′ LNCX; 3′ BGH-rev
Terms and licenses: Academic/Nonprofit Terms; Industry Terms: Not Available to Industry
Depositor comments: Part of the HSP40 gene family Disclaimer: For cloning the various HSP genes, the Stratagene reference RNA for cDNA synthesis was used and genes were amplified from this mixture that originates from 10 different cell lines from different somatic origin and ultimately coming from 10 different individuals. This strategy was used to maximize the chance for the presence of individual HSP transcripts. Users must be aware that this mixture thus represents 20 complete haploid genomes, meaning that for each individual gene there might be polymorphisms that could potentially have functional consequences. The library was sequence verified only for the presence of the correct gene.
How to cite: pcDNA5/FRT/TO GFP DNAJB2a was a gift from Harm Kampinga (Addgene plasmid # 19497 ; http://n2t.net/addgene:19497 ; RRID:Addgene_19497)
