[The description below was written by a language model from this plasmid's Addgene catalogue record and pLannotate feature annotations shown in this document.]
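Description:
pcDNA5/FRT/TO GFP DNAJB2a is a mammalian expression plasmid built on the Invitrogen pcDNA5/FRT/TO backbone. It encodes the human HSP40-family co-chaperone DNAJB2 isoform a (also known as HSJ1, HSPF3 or DNAJB10) fused at its N terminus to EGFP. The insert was cloned between BamHI and NotI sites, both retained. In the annotated 6.6 kb sequence the EGFP reading frame is followed directly by the DNAJB2 coding region and a bovine growth hormone polyadenylation signal. Transcription is driven by the CMV immediate-early enhancer and promoter. Just downstream of the promoter the annotation software finds short matches labelled as fragments of tet-regulated promoters. These matches correspond to the tandem tet operator sites of the "TO" design, which keep the promoter repressed in cells expressing the Tet repressor and allow induction with tetracycline or doxycycline.

The backbone also carries an FRT site immediately upstream of a hygromycin resistance coding sequence with an SV40 polyadenylation signal. In this vector system the hygromycin gene lacks its own promoter. It becomes expressed only after Flp-mediated integration into a matching FRT-tagged genomic locus, so hygromycin selection yields isogenic stable lines with a single, inducible copy of the transgene. The plasmid can also be used for transient transfection. In E. coli it is propagated through a high-copy ColE1/pUC-type origin with ampicillin selection. Several other annotated items, such as the SV40 promoter, f1 ori, ble and lacI fragments, are only partial matches.

The construct belongs to a cloned library of human HSPH/HSPA/DNAJ chaperone expression vectors. The depositor cautions that inserts were amplified from pooled RNA from multiple cell lines, may carry polymorphisms, and were sequence-verified only for gene identity.
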