Features (pLannotate 1.2.2; 22 found; start..end, strand, type, name):
     12..728     +  CDS            EGFP: EGFP is a basic (constitutively fluorescent) green fluorescent protein published in 1996, derived from Aequorea victoria. It is reported to be a rapidly-maturing weak dimer with moderate acid sensitivity.
    738..1559    +  CDS            DNAJB2 (fragment): DNJB2_HUMAN - Also known as HSJ1 From Homo sapiens (Human).
   1622..1846    +  polyA_signal   bGH poly(A) signal: bovine growth hormone polyadenylation signal
   1850..1871    +  promoter       SV40 promoter (fragment): SV40 enhancer and early promoter
   1892..2125    +  rep_origin     f1 ori (fragment) (sequence partly withheld): f1 bacteriophage origin of replication; arrow indicates direction of (+) strand synthesis
   2130..2177    +  protein_bind   FRT: FLP-mediated recombination occurs in the 8-bp core sequence TCTAGAAA (Turan and Bode, 2011). FLP recombinase from the Saccharomyces cerevisiae 2μ plasmid
   2185..3207    +  CDS            HygR: aminoglycoside phosphotransferase from E. coli; aph(4)-Ia; confers resistance to hygromycin
   3217..3342    +  CDS            ble (fragment): BLE_KLEPN - Experimental evidence at protein level: Swiss-Prot protein existence level 1. Binding protein with a strong affinity to the bleomycin family of antibiotics. Binds to CL990; an antimitotic-antibiotic compound. From Klebsiella pneumoniae.
   3337..3458    +  polyA_signal   SV40 poly(A) signal: SV40 polyadenylation signal
   3531..3547    -  protein_bind   lac operator: The lac repressor binds to the lac operator to inhibit transcription in E. coli. This inhibition can be relieved by adding lactose or isopropyl-β-D-thiogalactopyranoside (IPTG). lac repressor encoded by lacI
   3555..3585    -  promoter       lac promoter: promoter for the E. coli lac operon
   3600..3621    -  protein_bind   CAP binding site: CAP binding activates transcription in the presence of cAMP. E. coli catabolite activator protein
   3634..3726    -  CDS            lacI (fragment): lac repressor; lacI; The lac repressor binds to the lac operator to inhibit transcription in E. coli. This inhibition can be relieved by adding lactose or isopropyl-β-D-thiogalactopyranoside (IPTG).
   3909..4497    -  rep_origin     ori: high-copy-number ColE1/pMB1/pBR322/pUC origin of replication
   4668..5528    -  CDS            AmpR: β-lactamase; bla; confers resistance to ampicillin, carbenicillin, and related antibiotics
   5529..5633    -  promoter       AmpR promoter: bla
   5692..5744    -  misc_feature   bom (fragment): basis of mobility region from pBR322
   5899..6278    +  enhancer       CMV enhancer: human cytomegalovirus immediate early enhancer
   6279..6482    +  promoter       CMV promoter: human cytomegalovirus (CMV) immediate early promoter
   6484..6503    +  promoter       PLtetO-1 promoter (fragment): modified phage lambda PL promoter with tet operator sites (Lutz and Bujard, 1997)
   6505..6524    +  promoter       PLtetO-1 promoter (fragment): modified phage lambda PL promoter with tet operator sites (Lutz and Bujard, 1997)
   6532..6565    +  promoter       TRE3GV promoter (fragment): 3rd-generation Tet-responsive promoter that can be activated by binding of Tet-On® 3G, optimized for retroviral and lentiviral vectors
>Addgene plasmid #19497 | pcDNA5/FRT/TO GFP DNAJB2a | depositor full sequence | sequence record 9133 | Author sequence
AGCTTGCCACCATGGTGAGCAAGGGCGAGGAGCTGTTCACCGGGGTGGTGCCCATCCTGGTCGAGCTGGA
CGGCGACGTAAACGGCCACAAGTTCAGCGTGTCCGGCGAGGGCGAGGGCGATGCCACCTACGGCAAGCTG
ACCCTGAAGTTCATCTGCACCACCGGCAAGCTGCCCGTGCCCTGGCCCACCCTCGTGACCACCCTGACCT
ACGGCGTGCAGTGCTTCAGCCGCTACCCCGACCACATGAAGCAGCACGACTTCTTCAAGTCCGCCATGCC
CGAAGGCTACGTCCAGGAGCGCACCATCTTCTTCAAGGACGACGGCAACTACAAGACCCGCGCCGAGGTG
AAGTTCGAGGGCGACACCCTGGTGAACCGCATCGAGCTGAAGGGCATCGACTTCAAGGAGGACGGCAACA
TCCTGGGGCACAAGCTGGAGTACAACTACAACAGCCACAACGTCTATATCATGGCCGACAAGCAGAAGAA
CGGCATCAAGGTGAACTTCAAGATCCGCCACAACATCGAGGACGGCAGCGTGCAGCTCGCCGACCACTAC
CAGCAGAACACCCCCATCGGCGACGGCCCCGTGCTGCTGCCCGACAACCACTACCTGAGCACCCAGTCCG
CCCTGAGCAAAGACCCCAACGAGAAGCGCGATCACATGGTCCTGCTGGAGTTCGTGACCGCCGCCGGGAT
CACTCTCGGCATGGACGAGCTGTACAAGGGATCCACCATGGCATCCTACTACGAGATCCTAGACGTGCCG
CGAAGTGCGTCCGCTGATGACATCAAGAAGGCGTATCGGCGCAAGGCTCTCCAGTGGCACCCAGACAAAA
ACCCAGATAATAAAGAGTTTGCTGAGAAGAAATTTAAGGAGGTGGCCGAGGCATATGAAGTGCTGTCTGA
CAAGCACAAGCGGGAGATTTACGACCGCTATGGCCGGGAAGGGCTGACAGGGACAGGAACTGGCCCATCT
CGGGCAGAAGCTGGCAGTGGTGGGCCTGGCTTCACCTTCACCTTCCGCAGCCCCGAGGAGGTCTTCCGGG
AATTCTTTGGGAGTGGAGACCCTTTTGCAGAGCTCTTTGATGACCTGGGCCCCTTCTCAGAGCTTCAGAA
CCGGGGTTCCCGACACTCAGGCCCCTTCTTTACCTTCTCTTCCTCCTTCCCTGGGCACTCCGATTTCTCC
TCCTCATCTTTCTCCTTCAGTCCTGGGGCTGGTGCTTTTCGCTCTGTTTCTACATCTACCACCTTTGTCC
AAGGACGCCGCATCACCACACGCAGAATCATGGAGAACGGGCAGGAGCGGGTGGAAGTGGAGGAGGATGG
GCAGCTGAAGTCAGTCACAATCAATGGTGTCCCAGATGACCTGGCACTGGGCTTGGAGCTGAGCCGTCGC
GAGCAGCAGCCGTCAGTCACTTCCAGGTCTGGGGGCACTCAGGTCCAGCAGACCCCTGCCTCATGCCCCT
TGGACAGCGACCTCTCTGAGGATGAGGACCTGCAGCTGGCCATGGCCTACAGCCTGTCAGAGATGGAGGC
AGCTGGGAAGAAACCCGCAGATGTGTTCTGAGCGGCCGCTCGAGTCTAGAGGGCCCGTTTAAACCCGCTG
ATCAGCCTCGACTGTGCCTTCTAGTTGCCAGCCATCTGTTGTTTGCCCCTCCCCCGTGCCTTCCTTGACC
CTGGAAGGTGCCACTCCCACTGTCCTTTCCTAATAAAATGAGGAAATTGCATCGCATTGTCTGAGTAGGT
GTCATTCTATTCTGGGGGGTGGGGTGGGGCAGGACAGCAAGGGGGAGGATTGGGAAGACAATAGCAGGCA
TGCTGGGGATGCGGTGGGCTCTATGGCTTCTGAGGCGGAAAGAACCAGCTGGGGCTCTAGGGGGTATCCC
C
[124 nt withheld, positions 1892-2015]
C
[91 nt withheld, positions 2017-2107]
AGGGTGATGGTTCACGTACCTAGAAGTTCCTATTCCGAAGTTCCTATTCTCTAGAAAGTATAGGAACTTC
CTTGGCCAAAAAGCCTGAACTCACCGCGACGTCTGTCGAGAAGTTTCTGATCGAAAAGTTCGACAGCGTC
TCCGACCTGATGCAGCTCTCGGAGGGCGAAGAATCTCGTGCTTTCAGCTTCGATGTAGGAGGGCGTGGAT
ATGTCCTGCGGGTAAATAGCTGCGCCGATGGTTTCTACAAAGATCGTTATGTTTATCGGCACTTTGCATC
GGCCGCGCTCCCGATTCCGGAAGTGCTTGACATTGGGGAATTCAGCGAGAGCCTGACCTATTGCATCTCC
CGCCGTGCACAGGGTGTCACGTTGCAAGACCTGCCTGAAACCGAACTGCCCGCTGTTCTGCAGCCGGTCG
CGGAGGCCATGGATGCGATCGCTGCGGCCGATCTTAGCCAGACGAGCGGGTTCGGCCCATTCGGACCGCA
AGGAATCGGTCAATACACTACATGGCGTGATTTCATATGCGCGATTGCTGATCCCCATGTGTATCACTGG
CAAACTGTGATGGACGACACCGTCAGTGCGTCCGTCGCGCAGGCTCTCGATGAGCTGATGCTTTGGGCCG
AGGACTGCCCCGAAGTCCGGCACCTCGTGCACGCGGATTTCGGCTCCAACAATGTCCTGACGGACAATGG
CCGCATAACAGCGGTCATTGACTGGAGCGAGGCGATGTTCGGGGATTCCCAATACGAGGTCGCCAACATC
TTCTTCTGGAGGCCGTGGTTGGCTTGTATGGAGCAGCAGACGCGCTACTTCGAGCGGAGGCATCCGGAGC
TTGCAGGATCGCCGCGGCTCCGGGCGTATATGCTCCGCATTGGTCTTGACCAACTCTATCAGAGCTTGGT
TGACGGCAATTTCGATGATGCAGCTTGGGCGCAGGGTCGATGCGACGCAATCGTCCGATCCGGAGCCGGG
ACTGTCGGGCGTACACAAATCGCCCGCAGAAGCGCGGCCGTCTGGACCGATGGCTGTGTAGAAGTACTCG
CCGATAGTGGAAACCGACGCCCCAGCACTCGTCCGAGGGCAAAGGAATAGCACGTACTACGAGATTTCGA
TTCCACCGCCGCCTTCTATGAAAGGTTGGGCTTCGGAATCGTTTTCCGGGACGCCGGCTGGATGATCCTC
CAGCGCGGGGATCTCATGCTGGAGTTCTTCGCCCACCCCAACTTGTTTATTGCAGCTTATAATGGTTACA
AATAAAGCAATAGCATCACAAATTTCACAAATAAAGCATTTTTTTCACTGCATTCTAGTTGTGGTTTGTC
CAAACTCATCAATGTATCTTATCATGTCTGTATACCGTCGACCTCTAGCTAGAGCTTGGCGTAATCATGG
TCATAGCTGTTTCCTGTGTGAAATTGTTATCCGCTCACAATTCCACACAACATACGAGCCGGAAGCATAA
AGTGTAAAGCCTGGGGTGCCTAATGAGTGAGCTAACTCACATTAATTGCGTTGCGCTCACTGCCCGCTTT
CCAGTCGGGAAACCTGTCGTGCCAGCTGCATTAATGAATCGGCCAACGCGCGGGGAGAGGCGGTTTGCGT
ATTGGGCGCTCTTCCGCTTCCTCGCTCACTGACTCGCTGCGCTCGGTCGTTCGGCTGCGGCGAGCGGTAT
CAGCTCACTCAAAGGCGGTAATACGGTTATCCACAGAATCAGGGGATAACGCAGGAAAGAACATGTGAGC
AAAAGGCCAGCAAAAGGCCAGGAACCGTAAAAAGGCCGCGTTGCTGGCGTTTTTCCATAGGCTCCGCCCC
CCTGACGAGCATCACAAAAATCGACGCTCAAGTCAGAGGTGGCGAAACCCGACAGGACTATAAAGATACC
AGGCGTTTCCCCCTGGAAGCTCCCTCGTGCGCTCTCCTGTTCCGACCCTGCCGCTTACCGGATACCTGTC
CGCCTTTCTCCCTTCGGGAAGCGTGGCGCTTTCTCATAGCTCACGCTGTAGGTATCTCAGTTCGGTGTAG
GTCGTTCGCTCCAAGCTGGGCTGTGTGCACGAACCCCCCGTTCAGCCCGACCGCTGCGCCTTATCCGGTA
ACTATCGTCTTGAGTCCAACCCGGTAAGACACGACTTATCGCCACTGGCAGCAGCCACTGGTAACAGGAT
TAGCAGAGCGAGGTATGTAGGCGGTGCTACAGAGTTCTTGAAGTGGTGGCCTAACTACGGCTACACTAGA
AGAACAGTATTTGGTATCTGCGCTCTGCTGAAGCCAGTTACCTTCGGAAAAAGAGTTGGTAGCTCTTGAT
CCGGCAAACAAACCACCGCTGGTAGCGGTGGTTTTTTTGTTTGCAAGCAGCAGATTACGCGCAGAAAAAA
AGGATCTCAAGAAGATCCTTTGATCTTTTCTACGGGGTCTGACGCTCAGTGGAACGAAAACTCACGTTAA
GGGATTTTGGTCATGAGATTATCAAAAAGGATCTTCACCTAGATCCTTTTAAATTAAAAATGAAGTTTTA
AATCAATCTAAAGTATATATGAGTAAACTTGGTCTGACAGTTACCAATGCTTAATCAGTGAGGCACCTAT
CTCAGCGATCTGTCTATTTCGTTCATCCATAGTTGCCTGACTCCCCGTCGTGTAGATAACTACGATACGG
GAGGGCTTACCATCTGGCCCCAGTGCTGCAATGATACCGCGAGACCCACGCTCACCGGCTCCAGATTTAT
CAGCAATAAACCAGCCAGCCGGAAGGGCCGAGCGCAGAAGTGGTCCTGCAACTTTATCCGCCTCCATCCA
GTCTATTAATTGTTGCCGGGAAGCTAGAGTAAGTAGTTCGCCAGTTAATAGTTTGCGCAACGTTGTTGCC
ATTGCTACAGGCATCGTGGTGTCACGCTCGTCGTTTGGTATGGCTTCATTCAGCTCCGGTTCCCAACGAT
CAAGGCGAGTTACATGATCCCCCATGTTGTGCAAAAAAGCGGTTAGCTCCTTCGGTCCTCCGATCGTTGT
CAGAAGTAAGTTGGCCGCAGTGTTATCACTCATGGTTATGGCAGCACTGCATAATTCTCTTACTGTCATG
CCATCCGTAAGATGCTTTTCTGTGACTGGTGAGTACTCAACCAAGTCATTCTGAGAATAGTGTATGCGGC
GACCGAGTTGCTCTTGCCCGGCGTCAATACGGGATAATACCGCGCCACATAGCAGAACTTTAAAAGTGCT
CATCATTGGAAAACGTTCTTCGGGGCGAAAACTCTCAAGGATCTTACCGCTGTTGAGATCCAGTTCGATG
TAACCCACTCGTGCACCCAACTGATCTTCAGCATCTTTTACTTTCACCAGCGTTTCTGGGTGAGCAAAAA
CAGGAAGGCAAAATGCCGCAAAAAAGGGAATAAGGGCGACACGGAAATGTTGAATACTCATACTCTTCCT
TTTTCAATATTATTGAAGCATTTATCAGGGTTATTGTCTCATGAGCGGATACATATTTGAATGTATTTAG
AAAAATAAACAAATAGGGGTTCCGCGCACATTTCCCCGAAAAGTGCCACCTGACGTCGACGGATCGGGAG
ATCTCCCGATCCCCTATGGTGCACTCTCAGTACAATCTGCTCTGATGCCGCATAGTTAAGCCAGTATCTG
CTCCCTGCTTGTGTGTTGGAGGTCGCTGAGTAGTGCGCGAGCAAAATTTAAGCTACAACAAGGCAAGGCT
TGACCGACAATTGCATGAAGAATCTGCTTAGGGTTAGGCGTTTTGCGCTGCTTCGCGATGTACGGGCCAG
ATATACGCGTTGACATTGATTATTGACTAGTTATTAATAGTAATCAATTACGGGGTCATTAGTTCATAGC
CCATATATGGAGTTCCGCGTTACATAACTTACGGTAAATGGCCCGCCTGGCTGACCGCCCAACGACCCCC
GCCCATTGACGTCAATAATGACGTATGTTCCCATAGTAACGCCAATAGGGACTTTCCATTGACGTCAATG
GGTGGAGTATTTACGGTAAACTGCCCACTTGGCAGTACATCAAGTGTATCATATGCCAAGTACGCCCCCT
ATTGACGTCAATGACGGTAAATGGCCCGCCTGGCATTATGCCCAGTACATGACCTTATGGGACTTTCCTA
CTTGGCAGTACATCTACGTATTAGTCATCGCTATTACCATGGTGATGCGGTTTTGGCAGTACATCAATGG
GCGTGGATAGCGGTTTGACTCACGGGGATTTCCAAGTCTCCACCCCATTGACGTCAATGGGAGTTTGTTT
TGGCACCAAAATCAACGGGACTTTCCAAAATGTCGTAACAACTCCGCCCCATTGACGCAAATGGGCGGTA
GGCGTGTACGGTGGGAGGTCTATATAAGCAGAGCTCTCCCTATCAGTGATAGAGATCTCCCTATCAGTGA
TAGAGATCGTCGACGAGCTCGTTTAGTGAACCGTCAGATCGCCTGGAGACGCCATCCACGCTGTTTTGAC
CTCCATAGAAGACACCGGGACCGATCCAGCCTCCGGACTCTAGCGTTTAAACTTA
