>Addgene plasmid #19497 | pcDNA5/FRT/TO GFP DNAJB2a | addgene partial sequence | sequence record 25274 | 19497 with EGFP-C
CTCGGCNTGGACGAGCTGTACAAGGGANCCACCATGGCATCCTACTACGAGATCCTAGACGTGCCGCGAA
GTGCGTCCGCTGATGACATCAAGAAGGCGTATCGGCGCAAGGCTCTCCAGTGGCACCCAGACAAAAACCC
AGATAATAAAGAGTTTGCTGAGAAGAAATTTAAGGGGGTGGCCGAGGCATATGAAGTGCTGTCTGACAAG
CACAAGCGGGAGATTTACGACCGCTATGGCCGGGAAGGGCTGACAGGGACAGGAACTGGCCCATCTCGGG
CAGAAGCTGGCAGTGGTGGGCCTGGCTTCACCTTCACCTTCCGCAGCCCCGAGGAGGTCTTCCGGGAATT
CTTTGGGAGTGGAGACCCTTTTGCAGAGCTCCTTGATGACTTGGGCCCCTTCTCAGAGCTTCAGAACCGG
GGTTCCCGACACTCAGGCCCCTTCTTTACCTTCTCTTCCTCCTTCCCTGGGCACTCCGATTTCTCCTCCT
CATCTTTCTCCTTCAGTCCTGGGGCTGGTGCTTTTCGCTCTGTTTCTACATCTACCACCTTTGTCCAAGG
ACGCCGCATCACCACACGCAGAATCATGGAGAACGGGCAGGAGCGGGTGGAAGTGGAGGANGATGGGCAG
CTGAAGTCAGTCACAATCANTGNTGTCCCANATGACNNGGNNNNNNNNNNNNGAGCTGANCCGTCNNGNA
GCAGCAGCCGTCAGTCACTTCCAGGTCTGGG
